Addgene plasmid #164802: pREDIT_Cas9-MS2-BB_BbsI
Purpose: (Empty Backbone) REDIT backbone for wildtype Cas9, pU6-MS2-gRNA-backbone(BbsI)-CBH-SpCas9-T2A-EBFP
Depositing lab: Le Cong. Depositing organization: Stanford University. Publication: Microbial single-strand annealing proteins enable CRISPR gene-editing tools with improved knock-in efficiencies and reduced off-target effects. Wang C, Cheng JKW, Zhang Q, Hughes NW, Xia Q, Winslow MM, Cong L. Nucleic Acids Res. 2021 Apr 6;49(6):e36. doi: 10.1093/nar/gkaa1264. PubMed 33619540.
Backbone
  Vector backbone: pX330
  Vector type: Mammalian Expression
Growth in bacteria
  Bacterial resistance: Ampicillin, 100 μg/mL
  Growth temperature: 37°C
  Growth strain: DH5alpha
  Copy number: Unknown
Terms and licenses: Academic/Nonprofit Terms; Industry Terms: Not Available to Industry
How to cite: pREDIT_Cas9-MS2-BB_BbsI was a gift from Le Cong (Addgene plasmid # 164802 ; http://n2t.net/addgene:164802 ; RRID:Addgene_164802)
