[The description below was written by a language model from this plasmid's Addgene catalogue record and pLannotate feature annotations shown in this document.]
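Description:
pREDIT_Cas9-MS2-BB_BbsI is a 9,262-nt mammalian expression plasmid built on the pX330 backbone. It is an empty all-in-one CRISPR vector for the REDIT gene-editing system. It is propagated in E. coli through a high-copy ColE1/pUC-type origin and selected with ampicillin via the β-lactamase gene. An f1 phage origin, short bom and rop fragments, and a single AAV2 ITR are also annotated. These appear to be backbone remnants rather than working parts, since one ITR alone does not make a packageable AAV genome.

The plasmid carries two expression units. The first uses a human U6 RNA polymerase III promoter to drive a Streptococcus pyogenes guide RNA scaffold modified with two MS2 stem loops. According to the catalogue description, it has a BbsI cloning site where a user inserts a target-specific spacer. The MS2 hairpins bind the bacteriophage MS2 coat protein, so effector proteins fused to that coat protein can be recruited to the Cas9–guide complex at the target site. In the REDIT approach, those effectors are microbial single-strand annealing proteins, which would be supplied from a separate construct.

The second unit uses the CBh promoter, annotated here as the CMV enhancer plus a hybrid chicken β-actin/MVM intron. It expresses wild-type SpCas9 with a C-terminal nucleoplasmin nuclear localisation signal. The feature table splits Cas9 into contiguous N- and C-terminal annotations, but together they form one full-length coding region. According to the catalogue, a T2A self-cleaving peptide links Cas9 to a blue fluorescent reporter (annotated as EBFP2), which marks transfected cells, and the transcript ends at a bGH polyadenylation signal. The construct is intended for cloning guides for knock-in editing experiments in mammalian cells.
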