Features (pLannotate 1.2.2; 19 found; start..end, strand, type, name):
      1..241     +  promoter       U6 promoter: RNA polymerase III promoter for human U6 snRNA
    285..303     +  misc_RNA       MS2 stem loop: stem loop that binds the bacteriophage MS2 coat protein
    314..373     +  misc_RNA       gRNA scaffold (fragment): guide RNA scaffold for the Streptococcus pyogenes CRISPR/Cas9 system
    378..396     +  misc_RNA       MS2 stem loop: stem loop that binds the bacteriophage MS2 coat protein
    417..702     +  enhancer       CMV enhancer: human cytomegalovirus immediate early enhancer; contains an 18-bp deletion relative to the standard CMV enhancer
    982..1209    +  intron         hybrid intron: hybrid between chicken β-actin (CBA) and minute virus of mice (MMV) introns (Gray et al., 2011)
   1347..2948    +  CDS            Cas9(N): N-terminal portion of Streptococcus pyogenes Cas9 (Zetsche et al., 2015)
   2949..5447    +  CDS            Cas9(C): C-terminal portion of Streptococcus pyogenes Cas9 (Zetsche et al., 2015)
   5448..5495    +  CDS            nucleoplasmin NLS: bipartite nuclear localization signal from nucleoplasmin
   5559..6275    +  CDS            EBFP2: EBFP2 is a basic (constitutively fluorescent) blue fluorescent protein published in 2007, derived from Aequorea victoria. It is reported to be a rapidly-maturing monomer with moderate acid sensitivity.
   6309..6420    +  polyA_signal   bGH poly(A) signal: bovine growth hormone polyadenylation signal
   6525..6665    +  repeat_region  AAV2 ITR: inverted terminal repeat of adeno-associated virus serotype 2 inverted
   6670..6721    -  misc_feature   bom (fragment): basis of mobility region from pBR322
   6740..7195    +  rep_origin     f1 ori (sequence partly withheld): f1 bacteriophage origin of replication; arrow indicates direction of (+) strand synthesis
   7196..7245    -  misc_feature   bom (fragment): basis of mobility region from pBR322
   7347..7382    -  CDS            rop (fragment): Rop protein, which maintains plasmids at low copy number; rop
   7477..7581    +  promoter       AmpR promoter: bla
   7582..8442    +  CDS            AmpR: β-lactamase; bla; confers resistance to ampicillin, carbenicillin, and related antibiotics
   8613..9201    +  rep_origin     ori: high-copy-number ColE1/pMB1/pBR322/pUC origin of replication
>Addgene plasmid #164802 | pREDIT_Cas9-MS2-BB_BbsI | addgene full sequence | sequence record 325317 | Addgene NGS Result
GAGGGCCTATTTCCCATGATTCCTTCATATTTGCATATACGATACAAGGCTGTTAGAGAGATAATTGGAA
TTAATTTGACTGTAAACACAAAGATATTAGTACAAAATACGTGGCGTAGAAAGTAATAATTTCTTGGGTA
GTTTGCAGTTTTAAAATTATGTTTTAAAATGGACTATCATATGCTTACCGTAACTTGAAAGTATTTCGAT
TTCTTGGCTTTATATATCTTGTGGAAAGGACGAAACACCGGGTCTTCGAGAAGACCTGTTTAAGAGCTAG
GCCAACATGAGGATCACCCATGTCTGCAGGGCCTAGCAAGTTTAAATAAGGCTAGTCCGTTATCAACTTG
AAAAAGTGGCACCGAGTCGGTGCGCGCACATGAGGATCACCCATGTGCTTTTTTTCTAGAGGTACCCGTT
ACATAACTTACGGTAAATGGCCCGCCTGGCTGACCGCCCAACGACCCCCGCCCATTGACGTCAATAGTAA
CGCCAATAGGGACTTTCCATTGACGTCAATGGGTGGAGTATTTACGGTAAACTGCCCACTTGGCAGTACA
TCAAGTGTATCATATGCCAAGTACGCCCCCTATTGACGTCAATGACGGTAAATGGCCCGCCTGGCATTGT
GCCCAGTACATGACCTTATGGGACTTTCCTACTTGGCAGTACATCTACGTATTAGTCATCGCTATTACCA
TGGTCGAGGTGAGCCCCACGTTCTGCTTCACTCTCCCCATCTCCCCCCCCTCCCCACCCCCAATTTTGTA
TTTATTTATTTTTTAATTATTTTGTGCAGCGATGGGGGCGGGGGGGGGGGGGGGGCGCGCGCCGGGGGGG
GGGGGGGGGGGGGGGGGGGGGGGGGGGGSGRGGSGGRGRGGKGCGGCGGCAGCCAATCAGAGCGGCGCGC
TCCGAAAGTTTCCTTTTATGGCGAGGCGGCGGCGGCGGCGGCCCTATAAAAAGCGAAGCGCGCGGCGGGC
GGGAGTCGCTGCGCGCTGCCTTCGCCCCGTGCCCCGCTCCGCCGCCGCCTCGCGCCGCCCGCCCCGGCTC
TGACTGACCGCGTTACTCCCACAGGTGAGCGGGCGGGACGGCCCTTCTCCTCCGGGCTGTAATTAGCTGA
GCAAGAGGTAAGGGTTTAAGGGATGGTTGGTTGGTGGGGTATTAATGTTTAATTACCTGGAGCACCTGCC
TGAAATCACTTTTTTTCAGGTTGGACCGGTGCCACCATGGACTATAAGGACCACGACGGAGACTACAAGG
ATCATGATATTGATTACAAAGACGATGACGATAAGATGGCCCCAAAGAAGAAGCGGAAGGTCGGTATCCA
CGGAGTCCCAGCAGCCGACAAGAAGTACAGCATCGGCCTGGACATCGGCACCAACTCTGTGGGCTGGGCC
GTGATCACCGACGAGTACAAGGTGCCCAGCAAGAAATTCAAGGTGCTGGGCAACACCGACCGGCACAGCA
TCAAGAAGAACCTGATCGGAGCCCTGCTGTTCGACAGCGGCGAAACAGCCGAGGCCACCCGGCTGAAGAG
AACCGCCAGAAGAAGATACACCAGACGGAAGAACCGGATCTGCTATCTGCAAGAGATCTTCAGCAACGAG
ATGGCCAAGGTGGACGACAGCTTCTTCCACAGACTGGAAGAGTCCTTCCTGGTGGAAGAGGATAAGAAGC
ACGAGCGGCACCCCATCTTCGGCAACATCGTGGACGAGGTGGCCTACCACGAGAAGTACCCCACCATCTA
CCACCTGAGAAAGAAACTGGTGGACAGCACCGACAAGGCCGACCTGCGGCTGATCTATCTGGCCCTGGCC
CACATGATCAAGTTCCGGGGCCACTTCCTGATCGAGGGCGACCTGAACCCCGACAACAGCGACGTGGACA
AGCTGTTCATCCAGCTGGTGCAGACCTACAACCAGCTGTTCGAGGAAAACCCCATCAACGCCAGCGGCGT
GGACGCCAAGGCCATCCTGTCTGCCAGACTGAGCAAGAGCAGACGGCTGGAAAATCTGATCGCCCAGCTG
CCCGGCGAGAAGAAGAATGGCCTGTTCGGAAACCTGATTGCCCTGAGCCTGGGCCTGACCCCCAACTTCA
AGAGCAACTTCGACCTGGCCGAGGATGCCAAACTGCAGCTGAGCAAGGACACCTACGACGACGACCTGGA
CAACCTGCTGGCCCAGATCGGCGACCAGTACGCCGACCTGTTTCTGGCCGCCAAGAACCTGTCCGACGCC
ATCCTGCTGAGCGACATCCTGAGAGTGAACACCGAGATCACCAAGGCCCCCCTGAGCGCCTCTATGATCA
AGAGATACGACGAGCACCACCAGGACCTGACCCTGCTGAAAGCTCTCGTGCGGCAGCAGCTGCCTGAGAA
GTACAAAGAGATTTTCTTCGACCAGAGCAAGAACGGCTACGCCGGCTACATTGACGGCGGAGCCAGCCAG
GAAGAGTTCTACAAGTTCATCAAGCCCATCCTGGAAAAGATGGACGGCACCGAGGAACTGCTCGTGAAGC
TGAACAGAGAGGACCTGCTGCGGAAGCAGCGGACCTTCGACAACGGCAGCATCCCCCACCAGATCCACCT
GGGAGAGCTGCACGCCATTCTGCGGCGGCAGGAAGATTTTTACCCATTCCTGAAGGACAACCGGGAAAAG
ATCGAGAAGATCCTGACCTTCCGCATCCCCTACTACGTGGGCCCTCTGGCCAGGGGAAACAGCAGATTCG
CCTGGATGACCAGAAAGAGCGAGGAAACCATCACCCCCTGGAACTTCGAGGAAGTGGTGGACAAGGGCGC
TTCCGCCCAGAGCTTCATCGAGCGGATGACCAACTTCGATAAGAACCTGCCCAACGAGAAGGTGCTGCCC
AAGCACAGCCTGCTGTACGAGTACTTCACCGTGTATAACGAGCTGACCAAAGTGAAATACGTGACCGAGG
GAATGAGAAAGCCCGCCTTCCTGAGCGGCGAGCAGAAAAAGGCCATCGTGGACCTGCTGTTCAAGACCAA
CCGGAAAGTGACCGTGAAGCAGCTGAAAGAGGACTACTTCAAGAAAATCGAGTGCTTCGACTCCGTGGAA
ATCTCCGGCGTGGAAGATCGGTTCAACGCCTCCCTGGGCACATACCACGATCTGCTGAAAATTATCAAGG
ACAAGGACTTCCTGGACAATGAGGAAAACGAGGACATTCTGGAAGATATCGTGCTGACCCTGACACTGTT
TGAGGACAGAGAGATGATCGAGGAACGGCTGAAAACCTATGCCCACCTGTTCGACGACAAAGTGATGAAG
CAGCTGAAGCGGCGGAGATACACCGGCTGGGGCAGGCTGAGCCGGAAGCTGATCAACGGCATCCGGGACA
AGCAGTCCGGCAAGACAATCCTGGATTTCCTGAAGTCCGACGGCTTCGCCAACAGAAACTTCATGCAGCT
GATCCACGACGACAGCCTGACCTTTAAAGAGGACATCCAGAAAGCCCAGGTGTCCGGCCAGGGCGATAGC
CTGCACGAGCACATTGCCAATCTGGCCGGCAGCCCCGCCATTAAGAAGGGCATCCTGCAGACAGTGAAGG
TGGTGGACGAGCTCGTGAAAGTGATGGGCCGGCACAAGCCCGAGAACATCGTGATCGAAATGGCCAGAGA
GAACCAGACCACCCAGAAGGGACAGAAGAACAGCCGCGAGAGAATGAAGCGGATCGAAGAGGGCATCAAA
GAGCTGGGCAGCCAGATCCTGAAAGAACACCCCGTGGAAAACACCCAGCTGCAGAACGAGAAGCTGTACC
TGTACTACCTGCAGAATGGGCGGGATATGTACGTGGACCAGGAACTGGACATCAACCGGCTGTCCGACTA
CGATGTGGACCATATCGTGCCTCAGAGCTTTCTGAAGGACGACTCCATCGACAACAAGGTGCTGACCAGA
AGCGACAAGAACCGGGGCAAGAGCGACAACGTGCCCTCCGAAGAGGTCGTGAAGAAGATGAAGAACTACT
GGCGGCAGCTGCTGAACGCCAAGCTGATTACCCAGAGAAAGTTCGACAATCTGACCAAGGCCGAGAGAGG
CGGCCTGAGCGAACTGGATAAGGCCGGCTTCATCAAGAGACAGCTGGTGGAAACCCGGCAGATCACAAAG
CACGTGGCACAGATCCTGGACTCCCGGATGAACACTAAGTACGACGAGAATGACAAGCTGATCCGGGAAG
TGAAAGTGATCACCCTGAAGTCCAAGCTGGTGTCCGATTTCCGGAAGGATTTCCAGTTTTACAAAGTGCG
CGAGATCAACAACTACCACCACGCCCACGACGCCTACCTGAACGCCGTCGTGGGAACCGCCCTGATCAAA
AAGTACCCTAAGCTGGAAAGCGAGTTCGTGTACGGCGACTACAAGGTGTACGACGTGCGGAAGATGATCG
CCAAGAGCGAGCAGGAAATCGGCAAGGCTACCGCCAAGTACTTCTTCTACAGCAACATCATGAACTTTTT
CAAGACCGAGATTACCCTGGCCAACGGCGAGATCCGGAAGCGGCCTCTGATCGAGACAAACGGCGAAACC
GGGGAGATCGTGTGGGATAAGGGCCGGGATTTTGCCACCGTGCGGAAAGTGCTGAGCATGCCCCAAGTGA
ATATCGTGAAAAAGACCGAGGTGCAGACAGGCGGCTTCAGCAAAGAGTCTATCCTGCCCAAGAGGAACAG
CGATAAGCTGATCGCCAGAAAGAAGGACTGGGACCCTAAGAAGTACGGCGGCTTCGACAGCCCCACCGTG
GCCTATTCTGTGCTGGTGGTGGCCAAAGTGGAAAAGGGCAAGTCCAAGAAACTGAAGAGTGTGAAAGAGC
TGCTGGGGATCACCATCATGGAAAGAAGCAGCTTCGAGAAGAATCCCATCGACTTTCTGGAAGCCAAGGG
CTACAAAGAAGTGAAAAAGGACCTGATCATCAAGCTGCCTAAGTACTCCCTGTTCGAGCTGGAAAACGGC
CGGAAGAGAATGCTGGCCTCTGCCGGCGAACTGCAGAAGGGAAACGAACTGGCCCTGCCCTCCAAATATG
TGAACTTCCTGTACCTGGCCAGCCACTATGAGAAGCTGAAGGGCTCCCCCGAGGATAATGAGCAGAAACA
GCTGTTTGTGGAACAGCACAAGCACTACCTGGACGAGATCATCGAGCAGATCAGCGAGTTCTCCAAGAGA
GTGATCCTGGCCGACGCTAATCTGGACAAAGTGCTGTCCGCCTACAACAAGCACCGGGATAAGCCCATCA
GAGAGCAGGCCGAGAATATCATCCACCTGTTTACCCTGACCAATCTGGGAGCCCCTGCCGCCTTCAAGTA
CTTTGACACCACCATCGACCGGAAGAGGTACACCAGCACCAAAGAGGTGCTGGACGCCACCCTGATCCAC
CAGAGCATCACCGGCCTGTACGAGACACGGATCGACCTGTCTCAGCTGGGAGGCGACAAAAGGCCGGCGG
CCACGAAAAAGGCCGGCCAGGCAAAAAAGAAAAAGCTTGAGGGCAGAGGAAGTCTGCTAACATGCGGTGA
CGTGGAGGAGAATCCCGGCCCTGCTAGCATGGTGAGCAAGGGCGAGGAGCTGTTCACCGGGGTGGTGCCC
ATCCTGGTCGAGCTGGACGGCGACGTAAACGGCCACAAGTTCAGCGTGAGGGGCGAGGGCGAGGGCGATG
CCACCAACGGCAAGCTGACCCTGAAGTTCATCTGCACCACCGGCAAGCTGCCCGTGCCCTGGCCCACCCT
CGTGACCACCCTGAGCCACGGCGTGCAGTGCTTCGCCCGCTACCCCGACCACATGAAGCAGCACGACTTC
TTCAAGTCCGCCATGCCCGAAGGCTACGTCCAGGAGCGCACCATCTTCTTCAAGGACGACGGCACCTACA
AGACCCGCGCCGAGGTGAAGTTCGAGGGCGACACCCTGGTGAACCGCATCGAGCTGAAGGGCGTCGACTT
CAAGGAGGACGGCAACATCCTGGGGCACAAGCTGGAGTACAACTTCAACAGCCACAACATCTATATCATG
GCCGTCAAGCAGAAGAACGGCATCAAGGTGAACTTCAAGATCCGCCACAACGTGGAGGACGGCAGCGTGC
AGCTCGCCGACCACTACCAGCAGAACACCCCCATCGGCGACGGCCCCGTGCTGCTGCCCGACAGCCACTA
CCTGAGCACCCAGTCCGTGCTGAGCAAAGACCCCAACGAGAAGCGCGATCACATGGTCCTGCTGGAGTTC
CGCACCGCCGCCGGGATCACTCTCGGCATGGACGAGCTGTACAAGTGAGAATTCCTAGAGCTCGCTGATC
AGCCTCGACTGTGCCTTCTAGTTGCCAGCCATCTGTTGTTTGCCCCTCCCCCGTGCCTTCCTTGACCCTG
GAAGGTGCCACTCCCACTGTCCTTTCCTAATAAAATGAGGAAATTGCATCGCATTGTCTGAGTAGGTGTC
ATTCTATTCTGGGGGGTGGGGTGGGGCAGGACAGCAAGGGGGAGGATTGGGAAGAGAATAGCAGGCATGC
TGGGGAGCGGCCGCAGGAACCCCTAGTGATGGAGTTGGCCACTCCCTCTCTGCGCGCTCGCTCGCTCACT
GAGGCCGGGCGACCAAAGGTCGCCCGACGCCCGGGCTTTGCCCGGGCGGCCTCAGTGAGCGAGCGAGCGC
GCAGCTGCCTGCAGGGGCGCCTGATGCGGTATTTTCTCCTTACGCATCTGTGCGGTATTTCACACCGCAT
A
[95 nt withheld, positions 6722-6816]
T
[46 nt withheld, positions 6818-6863]
C
[141 nt withheld, positions 6865-7005]
CCTTTGACGTTGGAGTCCACGTTCTTT
[37 nt withheld, positions 7033-7069]
ACTCTATCTCGGGCTATTCTTTTGATTTATAAGGGATTTTGCCGATTTCGGTCTATTGGTTAAAAAATGA
GCTGATTTAACAAAAATTTAACGCGAATTTTAACAAAATATTAACGTTTACAATTTTATGGTGCACTCTC
AGTACAATCTGCTCTGATGCCGCATAGTTAAGCCAGCCCCGACACCCGCCAACACCCGCTGACGCGCCCT
GACGGGCTTGTCTGCTCCCGGCATCCGCTTACAGACAAGCTGTGACCGTCTCCGGGAGCTGCATGTGTCA
GAGGTTTTCACCGTCATCACCGAAACGCGCGAGACGAAAGGGCCTCGTGATACGCCTATTTTTATAGGTT
AATGTCATGATAATAATGGTTTCTTAGACGTCAGGTGGCACTTTTCGGGGAAATGTGCGCGGAACCCCTA
TTTGTTTATTTTTCTAAATACATTCAAATATGTATCCGCTCATGAGACAATAACCCTGATAAATGCTTCA
ATAATATTGAAAAAGGAAGAGTATGAGTATTCAACATTTCCGTGTCGCCCTTATTCCCTTTTTTGCGGCA
TTTTGCCTTCCTGTTTTTGCTCACCCAGAAACGCTGGTGAAAGTAAAAGATGCTGAAGATCAGTTGGGTG
CACGAGTGGGTTACATCGAACTGGATCTCAACAGCGGTAAGATCCTTGAGAGTTTTCGCCCCGAAGAACG
TTTTCCAATGATGAGCACTTTTAAAGTTCTGCTATGTGGCGCGGTATTATCCCGTATTGACGCCGGGCAA
GAGCAACTCGGTCGCCGCATACACTATTCTCAGAATGACTTGGTTGAGTACTCACCAGTCACAGAAAAGC
ATCTTACGGATGGCATGACAGTAAGAGAATTATGCAGTGCTGCCATAACCATGAGTGATAACACTGCGGC
CAACTTACTTCTGACAACGATCGGAGGACCGAAGGAGCTAACCGCTTTTTTGCACAACATGGGGGATCAT
GTAACTCGCCTTGATCGTTGGGAACCGGAGCTGAATGAAGCCATACCAAACGACGAGCGTGACACCACGA
TGCCTGTAGCAATGGCAACAACGTTGCGCAAACTATTAACTGGCGAACTACTTACTCTAGCTTCCCGGCA
ACAATTAATAGACTGGATGGAGGCGGATAAAGTTGCAGGACCACTTCTGCGCTCGGCCCTTCCGGCTGGC
TGGTTTATTGCTGATAAATCTGGAGCCGGTGAGCGTGGAAGCCGCGGTATCATTGCAGCACTGGGGCCAG
ATGGTAAGCCCTCCCGTATCGTAGTTATCTACACGACGGGGAGTCAGGCAACTATGGATGAACGAAATAG
ACAGATCGCTGAGATAGGTGCCTCACTGATTAAGCATTGGTAACTGTCAGACCAAGTTTACTCATATATA
CTTTAGATTGATTTAAAACTTCATTTTTAATTTAAAAGGATCTAGGTGAAGATCCTTTTTGATAATCTCA
TGACCAAAATCCCTTAACGTGAGTTTTCGTTCCACTGAGCGTCAGACCCCGTAGAAAAGATCAAAGGATC
TTCTTGAGATCCTTTTTTTCTGCGCGTAATCTGCTGCTTGCAAACAAAAAAACCACCGCTACCAGCGGTG
GTTTGTTTGCCGGATCAAGAGCTACCAACTCTTTTTCCGAAGGTAACTGGCTTCAGCAGAGCGCAGATAC
CAAATACTGTTCTTCTAGTGTAGCCGTAGTTAGGCCACCACTTCAAGAACTCTGTAGCACCGCCTACATA
CCTCGCTCTGCTAATCCTGTTACCAGTGGCTGCTGCCAGTGGCGATAAGTCGTGTCTTACCGGGTTGGAC
TCAAGACGATAGTTACCGGATAAGGCGCAGCGGTCGGGCTGAACGGGGGGTTCGTGCACACAGCCCAGCT
TGGAGCGAACGACCTACACCGAACTGAGATACCTACAGCGTGAGCTATGAGAAAGCGCCACGCTTCCCGA
AGGGAGAAAGGCGGACAGGTATCCGGTAAGCGGCAGGGTCGGAACAGGAGAGCGCACGAGGGAGCTTCCA
GGGGGAAACGCCTGGTATCTTTATAGTCCTGTCGGGTTTCGCCACCTCTGACTTGAGCGTCGATTTTTGT
GATGCTCGTCAGGGGGGCGGAGCCTATGGAAAAACGCCAGCAACGCGGCCTTTTTACGGTTCCTGGCCTT
TTGCTGGCCTTTTGCTCACATGT
